LOCUS       pAAV-SynPVIII-Chr2d-EGFP(ITR_fix) 6124 bp DNA circular UNA 28-MAR-2011
COMMENT     http://www.invitrogen.com/
FEATURES             Location/Qualifiers
     Misc._feature   1..141
                     /vntifkey="21"
                     /label=L-ITR
     Vector          join(563..6124,1..150)
                     /origin="P05-49_pAAV-EF1a-Chr2d-EGFP(ITR fix) (6'988bp
                     circular) Target vector: from BamHI cut at 1426^1427 to
                     MluI cut at 150^151, 5'712bp Orientation: original Plus
                     strand 5': no change Plus strand 3': no change Minus strand
                     5': no change Minus strand 3': no change"
     Misc._structure 39..49
                     /label=deletion
     Insertion       151..562
                     /origin="SynPVIII(synSBAC) (418bp linear) Fragment: from
                     MluI cut at 1^2 to BamHI cut at 413^414, 412bp Orientation:
                     original Plus strand 5': no change Plus strand 3': no
                     change Minus strand 5': no change Minus strand 3': no
                     change"
                     /label=Insert
     Restriction_sit join(<151..>154,<155..155,150^151)
                     /note="Name: MluI"
                     /note="Pattern: acgcgt"
                     /note="cut_0_on_positive_strand: 1^2"
                     /note="cut_0_on_negative_strand: 5^6"
                     /note="inhibited_by: 5': N4-methylcytosine"
                     /note="star_activity: yes"
                     /note="site_type: other"
                     /note="restriction site"
                     /label=MluI
     Misc._feature   156..561
                     /label=synPVIII(synSBAC)
     Restriction_sit join(562..>562,complement(563..>566),562^563,complement(562
                     ^563))
                     /note="Name: BamHI"
                     /note="Pattern: ggatcc"
                     /note="cut_0_on_positive_strand: 407^408"
                     /note="cut_0_on_negative_strand: 411^412"
                     /note="inhibited_by: 5': N4-methylcytosine"
                     /note="star_activity: yes"
                     /note="site_type: other"
                     /note="restriction site"
                     /label=BamHI
     CDS             574..1503
                     /vntifkey="4"
                     /label=Chr2d
     CDS             1504..2226
                     /vntifkey="4"
                     /label=EGFP
     Misc._feature   2241..2849
                     /vntifkey="21"
                     /label=WPRE
     PolyA_signal    2869..3347
                     /vntifkey="25"
                     /label="hGH polyA"
                     /label="hGH polyA"
     Misc._feature   3387..3527
                     /vntifkey="21"
                     /label=R-ITR
     Replication_ori 3619..3925
                     /vntifkey="33"
                     /label="f1 Origin"
                     /label="f1 Origin"
     Misc._feature   4444..5301
                     /vntifkey="21"
                     /label=AmpR
     Replication_ori 5452..6119
                     /vntifkey="33"
                     /label="pUC ori"
                     /label="pUC ori"
ORIGIN
        1 CCTGCAGGCA GCTGCGCGCT CGCTCGCTCA CTGAGGCCGC CCGGGCAAAG CCCGGGCGTC
       61 GGGCGACCTT TGGTCGCCCG GCCTCAGTGA GCGAGCGAGC GCGCAGAGAG GGAGTGGCCA
      121 ACTCCATCAC TAGGGGTTCC TGCGGCCGCA CGCGTATCTG CTTAAAAGCT CAGGAAGCCG
      181 GTGCTGACAT TCTTGCTTGG GGGCCCAGAA TTTAAACTTA GTCACTGCCC AAGGCCCTTG
      241 TTTTAGGAAA GAATGAGATT GTTGTTGCAT AACCAGCTGC GAGAACAGAT GGAGGCAGCG
      301 CGGCTCACCT CGGGGGCTCC GTGCCCGCTG TGCGCCGAAG TCCAGGCTGA GGAGGAGGTC
      361 AAATTTCATT ACCAAAGAGG CCGAGTTCTG GGGACGCTAA GCCCCCACAC AAAAAATCCC
      421 TGGAGGCTCA TCACCAGCTG AGGCAGGGCC ATCAGAGAAT TTGATGGGTA GCCAGGCGTG
      481 CTAACGCCAG CCCTTTGTCG GGTCTTTGTT CCACCCCTGG CTGCACTGGT ACAGAACCAC
      541 TTAGCTGTGA TTAAAAGGAG GGGATCCGCC ACCATGGATT ATGGAGGCGC CCTGAGTGCC
      601 GTTGGGCGCG AGCTGCTATT TGTAACGAAC CCAGTAGTCG TCAATGGCTC TGTACTTGTG
      661 CCTGAGGACC AGTGTTACTG CGCGGGCTGG ATTGAGTCGC GTGGCACAAA CGGTGCCCAA
      721 ACGGCGTCGA ACGTGCTGCA ATGGCTTGCT GCTGGCTTCT CCATCCTACT GCTTATGTTT
      781 TACGCCTACC AAACATGGAA GTCAACCTGC GGCTGGGAGG AGATCTATGT GTGCGCTATC
      841 GAGATGGTCA AGGTGATTCT CGAGTTCTTC TTCGAGTTTA AGAACCCGTC CATGCTGTAT
      901 CTAGCCACAG GCCACCGCGT CCAGTGGTTG CGTTACGCCG AGTGGCTTCT CACCTGCCCG
      961 GTCATTTGCA TTCACCTGTC AAACCTGACG GGCTTGTCCA ACGACTACAG CAGGCGCACC
     1021 ATGGGTCTGC TTGTGTCTGA TATTGGCACA ATTGTGTGGG GCGCCACTTC CGCCATGGCC
     1081 ACCGGATACG TCAAGGTCAT CTTCTTCTGC CTGGGTCTGT GTTATGGTGC TAACACGTTC
     1141 TTTCACGCTG CCAAGGCCTA CATCGAGGGT TACCACACCG TGCCGAAGGG CCGGTGTCGC
     1201 CAGGTGGTGA CTGGCATGGC TTGGCTCTTC TTCGTATCAT GGGGTATGTT CCCCATCCTG
     1261 TTCATCCTCG GCCCCGAGGG CTTCGGCGTC CTGAGCGTGT ACGGCTCCAC CGTCGGCCAC
     1321 ACCATCATTG ACCTGATGTC GAAGAACTGC TGGGGTCTGC TCGGCCACTA CCTGCGCGTG
     1381 CTGATCCACG AGCATATCCT CATCCACGGC GACATTCGCA AGACCACCAA ATTGAACATT
     1441 GGTGGCACTG AGATTGAGGT CGAGACGCTG GTGGAGGACG AGGCCGAGGC TGGCGCGGTA
     1501 CCCATGGTGA GCAAGGGCGA GGAGCTGTTC ACCGGGGTGG TGCCCATCCT GGTCGAGCTG
     1561 GACGGCGACG TAAACGGCCA CAAGTTCAGC GTGTCCGGCG AGGGCGAGGG CGATGCCACC
     1621 TACGGCAAGC TGACCCTGAA GTTCATCTGC ACCACCGGCA AGCTGCCCGT GCCCTGGCCC
     1681 ACCCTCGTGA CCACCCTGAC CTACGGCGTG CAGTGCTTCA GCCGCTACCC CGACCACATG
     1741 AAGCAGCACG ACTTCTTCAA GTCCGCCATG CCCGAAGGCT ACGTCCAGGA GCGCACCATC
     1801 TTCTTCAAGG ACGACGGCAA CTACAAGACC CGCGCCGAGG TGAAGTTCGA GGGCGACACC
     1861 CTGGTGAACC GCATCGAGCT GAAGGGCATC GACTTCAAGG AGGACGGCAA CATCCTGGGG
     1921 CACAAGCTGG AGTACAACTA CAACAGCCAC AACGTCTATA TCATGGCCGA CAAGCAGAAG
     1981 AACGGCATCA AGGTGAACTT CAAGATCCGC CACAACATCG AGGACGGCAG CGTGCAGCTC
     2041 GCCGACCACT ACCAGCAGAA CACCCCCATC GGCGACGGCC CCGTGCTGCT GCCCGACAAC
     2101 CACTACCTGA GCACCCAGTC CGCCCTGAGC AAAGACCCCA ACGAGAAGCG CGATCACATG
     2161 GTCCTGCTGG AGTTCGTGAC CGCCGCCGGG ATCACTCTCG GCATGGACGA GCTGTACAAG
     2221 TGATAAGAAT TCGATATCAA GCTTATCGAT AATCAACCTC TGGATTACAA AATTTGTGAA
     2281 AGATTGACTG GTATTCTTAA CTATGTTGCT CCTTTTACGC TATGTGGATA CGCTGCTTTA
     2341 ATGCCTTTGT ATCATGCTAT TGCTTCCCGT ATGGCTTTCA TTTTCTCCTC CTTGTATAAA
     2401 TCCTGGTTGC TGTCTCTTTA TGAGGAGTTG TGGCCCGTTG TCAGGCAACG TGGCGTGGTG
     2461 TGCACTGTGT TTGCTGACGC AACCCCCACT GGTTGGGGCA TTGCCACCAC CTGTCAGCTC
     2521 CTTTCCGGGA CTTTCGCTTT CCCCCTCCCT ATTGCCACGG CGGAACTCAT CGCCGCCTGC
     2581 CTTGCCCGCT GCTGGACAGG GGCTCGGCTG TTGGGCACTG ACAATTCCGT GGTGTTGTCG
     2641 GGGAAATCAT CGTCCTTTCC TTGGCTGCTC GCCTATGTTG CCACCTGGAT TCTGCGCGGG
     2701 ACGTCCTTCT GCTACGTCCC TTCGGCCCTC AATCCAGCGG ACCTTCCTTC CCGCGGCCTG
     2761 CTGCCGGCTC TGCGGCCTCT TCCGCGTCTT CGCCTTCGCC CTCAGACGAG TCGGATCTCC
     2821 CTTTGGGCCG CCTCCCCGCA TCGATACCGA GCGCTGCTCG AGAGATCTAC GGGTGGCATC
     2881 CCTGTGACCC CTCCCCAGTG CCTCTCCTGG CCCTGGAAGT TGCCACTCCA GTGCCCACCA
     2941 GCCTTGTCCT AATAAAATTA AGTTGCATCA TTTTGTCTGA CTAGGTGTCC TTCTATAATA
     3001 TTATGGGGTG GAGGGGGGTG GTATGGAGCA AGGGGCAAGT TGGGAAGACA ACCTGTAGGG
     3061 CCTGCGGGGT CTATTGGGAA CCAAGCTGGA GTGCAGTGGC ACAATCTTGG CTCACTGCAA
     3121 TCTCCGCCTC CTGGGTTCAA GCGATTCTCC TGCCTCAGCC TCCCGAGTTG TTGGGATTCC
     3181 AGGCATGCAT GACCAGGCTC AGCTAATTTT TGTTTTTTTG GTAGAGACGG GGTTTCACCA
     3241 TATTGGCCAG GCTGGTCTCC AACTCCTAAT CTCAGGTGAT CTACCCACCT TGGCCTCCCA
     3301 AATTGCTGGG ATTACAGGCG TGAACCACTG CTCCCTTCCC TGTCCTTCTG ATTTTGTAGG
     3361 TAACCACGTG CGGACCGAGC GGCCGCAGGA ACCCCTAGTG ATGGAGTTGG CCACTCCCTC
     3421 TCTGCGCGCT CGCTCGCTCA CTGAGGCCGG GCGACCAAAG GTCGCCCGAC GCCCGGGCTT
     3481 TGCCCGGGCG GCCTCAGTGA GCGAGCGAGC GCGCAGCTGC CTGCAGGGGC GCCTGATGCG
     3541 GTATTTTCTC CTTACGCATC TGTGCGGTAT TTCACACCGC ATANNNNNNN NNNNNNNNNN
     3601 NNNNNNNNNN NNNNNNNNNN NNNNNNNNNN NNNNNNNNNN NNNNNNNNNN NNNNNNNNNN
     3661 NNNNNNNNNN NNNNNNNNNN NNNNNNNNNN NNNNNNNNNN NNNNNNNNNN NNNNNNNNNN
     3721 NNNNNCNNNN NNNNNNNNNN NNNNNNNNNN NNNNNNNNNN NNNNNNNNNN NNNNNNNNNN
     3781 NNNNNNNNNN NNNNNNNNNN NNNNNNNNNN NNNNNNNNNN NNNNNNNNNN NNNNNNNNNN
     3841 NNNNNNNNNN NNNNNNNNNN NNNNNNNCCT TTGACGTTGG AGTCCACGTT CTTTNNNNNN
     3901 NNNNNNNNNN NNNNNNNNNN NNNNNNNNNN NACCCTATCT CGGGCTATTC TTTTGATTTA
     3961 TAAGGGATTT TGCCGATTTC GGCCTATTGG TTAAAAAATG AGCTGATTTA ACAAAAATTT
     4021 AACGCGAATT TTAACAAAAT ATTAACGTTT ACAATTTTAT GGTGCACTCT CAGTACAATC
     4081 TGCTCTGATG CCGCATAGTT AAGCCAGCCC CGACACCCGC CAACACCCGC TGACGCGCCC
     4141 TGACGGGCTT GTCTGCTCCC GGCATCCGCT TACAGACAAG CTGTGACCGT CTCCGGGAGC
     4201 TGCATGTGTC AGAGGTTTTC ACCGTCATCA CCGAAACGCG CGAGACGAAA GGGCCTCGTG
     4261 ATACGCCTAT TTTTATAGGT TAATGTCATG ATAATAATGG TTTCTTAGAC GTCAGGTGGC
     4321 ACTTTTCGGG GAAATGTGCG CGGAACCCCT ATTTGTTTAT TTTTCTAAAT ACATTCAAAT
     4381 ATGTATCCGC TCATGAGACA ATAACCCTGA TAAATGCTTC AATAATATTG AAAAAGGAAG
     4441 AGTATGAGTA TTCAACATTT CCGTGTCGCC CTTATTCCCT TTTTTGCGGC ATTTTGCCTT
     4501 CCTGTTTTTG CTCACCCAGA AACGCTGGTG AAAGTAAAAG ATGCTGAAGA TCAGTTGGGT
     4561 GCACGAGTGG GTTACATCGA ACTGGATCTC AACAGCGGTA AGATCCTTGA GAGTTTTCGC
     4621 CCCGAAGAAC GTTTTCCAAT GATGAGCACT TTTAAAGTTC TGCTATGTGG CGCGGTATTA
     4681 TCCCGTATTG ACGCCGGGCA AGAGCAACTC GGTCGCCGCA TACACTATTC TCAGAATGAC
     4741 TTGGTTGAGT ACTCACCAGT CACAGAAAAG CATCTTACGG ATGGCATGAC AGTAAGAGAA
     4801 TTATGCAGTG CTGCCATAAC CATGAGTGAT AACACTGCGG CCAACTTACT TCTGACAACG
     4861 ATCGGAGGAC CGAAGGAGCT AACCGCTTTT TTGCACAACA TGGGGGATCA TGTAACTCGC
     4921 CTTGATCGTT GGGAACCGGA GCTGAATGAA GCCATACCAA ACGACGAGCG TGACACCACG
     4981 ATGCCTGTAG CAATGGCAAC AACGTTGCGC AAACTATTAA CTGGCGAACT ACTTACTCTA
     5041 GCTTCCCGGC AACAATTAAT AGACTGGATG GAGGCGGATA AAGTTGCAGG ACCACTTCTG
     5101 CGCTCGGCCC TTCCGGCTGG CTGGTTTATT GCTGATAAAT CTGGAGCCGG TGAGCGTGGG
     5161 TCTCGCGGTA TCATTGCAGC ACTGGGGCCA GATGGTAAGC CCTCCCGTAT CGTAGTTATC
     5221 TACACGACGG GGAGTCAGGC AACTATGGAT GAACGAAATA GACAGATCGC TGAGATAGGT
     5281 GCCTCACTGA TTAAGCATTG GTAACTGTCA GACCAAGTTT ACTCATATAT ACTTTAGATT
     5341 GATTTAAAAC TTCATTTTTA ATTTAAAAGG ATCTAGGTGA AGATCCTTTT TGATAATCTC
     5401 ATGACCAAAA TCCCTTAACG TGAGTTTTCG TTCCACTGAG CGTCAGACCC CGTAGAAAAG
     5461 ATCAAAGGAT CTTCTTGAGA TCCTTTTTTT CTGCGCGTAA TCTGCTGCTT GCAAACAAAA
     5521 AAACCACCGC TACCAGCGGT GGTTTGTTTG CCGGATCAAG AGCTACCAAC TCTTTTTCCG
     5581 AAGGTAACTG GCTTCAGCAG AGCGCAGATA CCAAATACTG TCCTTCTAGT GTAGCCGTAG
     5641 TTAGGCCACC ACTTCAAGAA CTCTGTAGCA CCGCCTACAT ACCTCGCTCT GCTAATCCTG
     5701 TTACCAGTGG CTGCTGCCAG TGGCGATAAG TCGTGTCTTA CCGGGTTGGA CTCAAGACGA
     5761 TAGTTACCGG ATAAGGCGCA GCGGTCGGGC TGAACGGGGG GTTCGTGCAC ACAGCCCAGC
     5821 TTGGAGCGAA CGACCTACAC CGAACTGAGA TACCTACAGC GTGAGCTATG AGAAAGCGCC
     5881 ACGCTTCCCG AAGGGAGAAA GGCGGACAGG TATCCGGTAA GCGGCAGGGT CGGAACAGGA
     5941 GAGCGCACGA GGGAGCTTCC AGGGGGAAAC GCCTGGTATC TTTATAGTCC TGTCGGGTTT
     6001 CGCCACCTCT GACTTGAGCG TCGATTTTTG TGATGCTCGT CAGGGGGGCG GAGCCTATGG
     6061 AAAAACGCCA GCAACGCGGC CTTTTTACGG TTCCTGGCCT TTTGCTGGCC TTTTGCTCAC
     6121 ATGT
//
