>Addgene plasmid #125929 | VIII_pAAV-ProB9-CatCh-GFP-WPRE | addgene full sequence | sequence record 258126 | Addgene NGS Result
CCTGCAGGCAGCTGCGCGCTCGCTCGCTCACTGAGGCCGCCCGGGCGTCGGGCGACCTTTGGTCGCCCGG
CCTCAGTGAGCGAGCGAGCGCGCAGAGAGGGAGTGGCCAACTCCATCACTAGGGGTTCCTGCGGCCGCAC
GCGTATCTGCTTAAAAGCTCAGGAAGCCGGTGCTGACATTCTTGCTTGGGGGCCCAGAATTTAAACTTAG
TCACTGCCCAAGGCCCTTGTTTTAGGAAAGAATGAGATTGTTGTTGCATAACCAGCTGCGAGAACAGATG
GAGGCAGCGCGGCTCACCTCGGGGGCTCCGTGCCCGCTGTGCGCCGAAGTCCAGGCTGAGGAGGAGGTCA
AATTTCATTACCAAAGAGGCCGAGTTCTGGGGACGCTAAGCCCCCACACAAAAAATCCCTGGAGGCTCAT
CACCAGCTGAGGCAGGGCCATCAGAGAATTTGATGGGTAGCCAGGCGTGCTAACGCCAGCCCTTTGTCGG
GTCTTTGTTCCACCCCTGGCTGCACTGGTACAGAACCACTTAGCTGTGATTAAAAGGAGGGGATCCGCCA
CCATGGATTATGGAGGCGCCCTGAGTGCCGTTGGGCGCGAGCTGCTATTTGTAACGAACCCAGTAGTCGT
CAATGGCTCTGTACTTGTGCCTGAGGACCAGTGTTACTGCGCGGGCTGGATTGAGTCGCGTGGCACAAAC
GGTGCCCAAACGGCGTCGAACGTGCTGCAATGGCTTGCTGCTGGCTTCTCCATCCTACTGCTTATGTTTT
ACGCCTACCAAACATGGAAGTCAACCTGCGGCTGGGAGGAGATCTATGTGTGCGCTATCGAGATGGTCAA
GGTGATTCTCGAGTTCTTCTTCGAGTTTAAGAACCCGTCCATGCTGTATCTAGCCACAGGCCACCGCGTC
CAGTGGTTGCGTTACGCCGAGTGGCTTCTCACCTGCCCGGTCATTTGCATTCACCTGTCAAACCTGACGG
GCTTGTCCAACGACTACAGCAGGCGCACCATGGGTCTGCTTGTGTCTGATATTGGCACAATTGTGTGGGG
CGCCACTTCCGCCATGGCCACCGGATACGTCAAGGTCATCTTCTTCTGCCTGGGTCTGTGTTATGGTGCT
AACACGTTCTTTCACGCTGCCAAGGCCTACATCGAGGGTTACCACACCGTGCCGAAGGGCCGGTGTCGCC
AGGTGGTGACTGGCATGGCTTGGCTCTTCTTCGTATCATGGGGTATGTTCCCCATCCTGTTCATCCTCGG
CCCCGAGGGCTTCGGCGTCCTGAGCGTGTACGGCTCCACCGTCGGCCACACCATCATTGACCTGATGTCG
AAGAACTGCTGGGGTCTGCTCGGCCACTACCTGCGCGTGCTGATCCACGAGCATATCCTCATCCACGGCG
ACATTCGCAAGACCACCAAATTGAACATTGGTGGCACTGAGATTGAGGTCGAGACGCTGGTGGAGGACGA
GGCCGAGGCTGGCGCGGTACCCATGGTGAGCAAGGGCGAGGAGCTGTTCACCGGGGTGGTGCCCATCCTG
GTCGAGCTGGACGGCGACGTAAACGGCCACAAGTTCAGCGTGTCCGGCGAGGGCGAGGGCGATGCCACCT
ACGGCAAGCTGACCCTGAAGTTCATCTGCACCACCGGCAAGCTGCCCGTGCCCTGGCCCACCCTCGTGAC
CACCCTGACCTACGGCGTGCAGTGCTTCAGCCGCTACCCCGACCACATGAAGCAGCACGACTTCTTCAAG
TCCGCCATGCCCGAAGGCTACGTCCAGGAGCGCACCATCTTCTTCAAGGACGACGGCAACTACAAGACCC
GCGCCGAGGTGAAGTTCGAGGGCGACACCCTGGTGAACCGCATCGAGCTGAAGGGCATCGACTTCAAGGA
GGACGGCAACATCCTGGGGCACAAGCTGGAGTACAACTACAACAGCCACAACGTCTATATCATGGCCGAC
AAGCAGAAGAACGGCATCAAGGTGAACTTCAAGATCCGCCACAACATCGAGGACGGCAGCGTGCAGCTCG
CCGACCACTACCAGCAGAACACCCCCATCGGCGACGGCCCCGTGCTGCTGCCCGACAACCACTACCTGAG
CACCCAGTCCGCCCTGAGCAAAGACCCCAACGAGAAGCGCGATCACATGGTCCTGCTGGAGTTCGTGACC
GCCGCCGGGATCACTCTCGGCATGGACGAGCTGTACAAGTGATAAGAATTCGATATCAAGCTTATCGATA
ATCAACCTCTGGATTACAAAATTTGTGAAAGATTGACTGGTATTCTTAACTATGTTGCTCCTTTTACGCT
ATGTGGATACGCTGCTTTAATGCCTTTGTATCATGCTATTGCTTCCCGTATGGCTTTCATTTTCTCCTCC
TTGTATAAATCCTGGTTGCTGTCTCTTTATGAGGAGTTGTGGCCCGTTGTCAGGCAACGTGGCGTGGTGT
GCACTGTGTTTGCTGACGCAACCCCCACTGGTTGGGGCATTGCCACCACCTGTCAGCTCCTTTCCGGGAC
TTTCGCTTTCCCCCTCCCTATTGCCACGGCGGAACTCATCGCCGCCTGCCTTGCCCGCTGCTGGACAGGG
GCTCGGCTGTTGGGCACTGACAATTCCGTGGTGTTGTCGGGGAAATCATCGTCCTTTCCTTGGCTGCTCG
CCTATGTTGCCACCTGGATTCTGCGCGGGACGTCCTTCTGCTACGTCCCTTCGGCCCTCAATCCAGCGGA
CCTTCCTTCCCGCGGCCTGCTGCCGGCTCTGCGGCCTCTTCCGCGTCTTCGCCTTCGCCCTCAGACGAGT
CGGATCTCCCTTTGGGCCGCCTCCCCGCATCGATACCGAGCGCTGCTCGAGAGATCTACGGGTGGCATCC
CTGTGACCCCTCCCCAGTGCCTCTCCTGGCCCTGGAAGTTGCCACTCCAGTGCCCACCAGCCTTGTCCTA
ATAAAATTAAGTTGCATCATTTTGTCTGACTAGGTGTCCTTCTATAATATTATGGGGTGGAGGGGGGTGG
TATGGAGCAAGGGGCAAGTTGGGAAGACAACCTGTAGGGCCTGCGGGGTCTATTGGGAACCAAGCTGGAG
TGCAGTGGCACAATCTTGGCTCACTGCAATCTCCGCCTCCTGGGTTCAAGCGATTCTCCTGCCTCAGCCT
CCCGAGTTGTTGGGATTCCAGGCATGCATGACCAGGCTCAGCTAATTTTTGTTTTTTTGGTAGAGACGGG
GTTTCACCATATTGGCCAGGCTGGTCTCCAACTCCTAATCTCAGGTGATCTACCCACCTTGGCCTCCCAA
ATTGCTGGGATTACAGGCGTGAACCACTGCTCCCTTCCCTGTCCTTCTGATTTTGTAGGTAACCACGTGC
GGACCGAGCGGCCGCAGGAACCCCTAGTGATGGAGTTGGCCACTCCCTCTCTGCGCGCTCGCTCGCTCAC
TGAGGCCGGGCGACCAAAGGTCGCCCGACGCCCGGGCTTTGCCCGGGCGGCCTCAGTGAGCGAGCGAGCG
CGCAGCTGCCTGCAGGGGCGCCTGATGCGGTATTTTCTCCTTACGCATCTGTGCGGTATTTCACACCGCA
TA
[95 nt withheld, positions 3573-3667]
T
[46 nt withheld, positions 3669-3714]
C
[141 nt withheld, positions 3716-3856]
CCTTTGACGTTGGAGTCCACGTTCTTT
[37 nt withheld, positions 3884-3920]
ACTCTATCTCGGGCTATTCTTTTGATTTATAAGGGATTTTGCCGATTTCGGTCTATTGGTTAAAAAATGA
GCTGATTTAACAAAAATTTAACGCGAATTTTAACAAAATATTAACGTTTACAATTTTATGGTGCACTCTC
AGTACAATCTGCTCTGATGCCGCATAGTTAAGCCAGCCCCGACACCCGCCAACACCCGCTGACGCGCCCT
GACGGGCTTGTCTGCTCCCGGCATCCGCTTACAGACAAGCTGTGACCGTCTCCGGGAGCTGCATGTGTCA
GAGGTTTTCACCGTCATCACCGAAACGCGCGAGACGAAAGGGCCTCGTGATACGCCTATTTTTATAGGTT
AATGTCATGATAATAATGGTTTCTTAGACGTCAGGTGGCACTTTTCGGGGAAATGTGCGCGGAACCCCTA
TTTGTTTATTTTTCTAAATACATTCAAATATGTATCCGCTCATGAGACAATAACCCTGATAAATGCTTCA
ATAATATTGAAAAAGGAAGAGTATGAGTATTCAACATTTCCGTGTCGCCCTTATTCCCTTTTTTGCGGCA
TTTTGCCTTCCTGTTTTTGCTCACCCAGAAACGCTGGTGAAAGTAAAAGATGCTGAAGATCAGTTGGGTG
CACGAGTGGGTTACATCGAACTGGATCTCAACAGCGGTAAGATCCTTGAGAGTTTTCGCCCCGAAGAACG
TTTTCCAATGATGAGCACTTTTAAAGTTCTGCTATGTGGCGCGGTATTATCCCGTATTGACGCCGGGCAA
GAGCAACTCGGTCGCCGCATACACTATTCTCAGAATGACTTGGTTGAGTACTCACCAGTCACAGAAAAGC
ATCTTACGGATGGCATGACAGTAAGAGAATTATGCAGTGCTGCCATAACCATGAGTGATAACACTGCGGC
CAACTTACTTCTGACAACGATCGGAGGACCGAAGGAGCTAACCGCTTTTTTGCACAACATGGGGGATCAT
GTAACTCGCCTTGATCGTTGGGAACCGGAGCTGAATGAAGCCATACCAAACGACGAGCGTGACACCACGA
TGCCTGTAGCAATGGCAACAACGTTGCGCAAACTATTAACTGGCGAACTACTTACTCTAGCTTCCCGGCA
ACAATTAATAGACTGGATGGAGGCGGATAAAGTTGCAGGACCACTTCTGCGCTCGGCCCTTCCGGCTGGC
TGGTTTATTGCTGATAAATCTGGAGCCGGTGAGCGTGGGTCTCGCGGTATCATTGCAGCACTGGGGCCAG
ATGGTAAGCCCTCCCGTATCGTAGTTATCTACACGACGGGGAGTCAGGCAACTATGGATGAACGAAATAG
ACAGATCGCTGAGATAGGTGCCTCACTGATTAAGCATTGGTAACTGTCAGACCAAGTTTACTCATATATA
CTTTAGATTGATTTAAAACTTCATTTTTAATTTAAAAGGATCTAGGTGAAGATCCTTTTTGATAATCTCA
TGACCAAAATCCCTTAACGTGAGTTTTCGTTCCACTGAGCGTCAGACCCCGTAGAAAAGATCAAAGGATC
TTCTTGAGATCCTTTTTTTCTGCGCGTAATCTGCTGCTTGCAAACAAAAAAACCACCGCTACCAGCGGTG
GTTTGTTTGCCGGATCAAGAGCTACCAACTCTTTTTCCGAAGGTAACTGGCTTCAGCAGAGCGCAGATAC
CAAATACTGTTCTTCTAGTGTAGCCGTAGTTAGGCCACCACTTCAAGAACTCTGTAGCACCGCCTACATA
CCTCGCTCTGCTAATCCTGTTACCAGTGGCTGCTGCCAGTGGCGATAAGTCGTGTCTTACCGGGTTGGAC
TCAAGACGATAGTTACCGGATAAGGCGCAGCGGTCGGGCTGAACGGGGGGTTCGTGCACACAGCCCAGCT
TGGAGCGAACGACCTACACCGAACTGAGATACCTACAGCGTGAGCTATGAGAAAGCGCCACGCTTCCCGA
AGGGAGAAAGGCGGACAGGTATCCGGTAAGCGGCAGGGTCGGAACAGGAGAGCGCACGAGGGAGCTTCCA
GGGGGAAACGCCTGGTATCTTTATAGTCCTGTCGGGTTTCGCCACCTCTGACTTGAGCGTCGATTTTTGT
GATGCTCGTCAGGGGGGCGGAGCCTATGGAAAAACGCCAGCAACGCGGCCTTTTTACGGTTCCTGGCCTT
TTGCTGGCCTTTTGCTCACATGT
Features (pLannotate 1.2.2; 15 found; start..end, strand, type, name):
     12..39      +  repeat_region  AAV2 ITR (fragment): inverted terminal repeat of adeno-associated virus serotype 2 inverted
     68..95      +  repeat_region  AAV2 ITR (fragment): inverted terminal repeat of adeno-associated virus serotype 2 inverted
    563..1488    +  CDS            ChR2 (fragment): N-terminal fragment of channelrhodopsin-2 from the alga Chlamydomonas reinhardtii (Nagel et al., 2003) blue light-activated cation channel
   1493..2209    +  CDS            EGFP: EGFP is a basic (constitutively fluorescent) green fluorescent protein published in 1996, derived from Aequorea victoria. It is reported to be a rapidly-maturing weak dimer with moderate acid sensitivity.
   2216..2240    +  misc_feature   MCS (fragment): pBluescript multiple cloning site
   2240..2828    +  misc_feature   WPRE: woodchuck hepatitis virus posttranscriptional regulatory element
   2860..3336    +  polyA_signal   hGH poly(A) signal: human growth hormone polyadenylation signal
   3376..3516    +  repeat_region  AAV2 ITR: inverted terminal repeat of adeno-associated virus serotype 2 inverted
   3521..3572    -  misc_feature   bom (fragment): basis of mobility region from pBR322
   3591..4046    +  rep_origin     f1 ori (sequence partly withheld): f1 bacteriophage origin of replication; arrow indicates direction of (+) strand synthesis
   4047..4096    -  misc_feature   bom (fragment): basis of mobility region from pBR322
   4198..4233    -  CDS            rop (fragment): Rop protein, which maintains plasmids at low copy number; rop
   4328..4432    +  promoter       AmpR promoter: bla
   4433..5293    +  CDS            AmpR: β-lactamase; bla; confers resistance to ampicillin, carbenicillin, and related antibiotics
   5464..6052    +  rep_origin     ori: high-copy-number ColE1/pMB1/pBR322/pUC origin of replication
