[The description below was written by a language model from this plasmid's Addgene catalogue record, the feature table of its GenBank file and pLannotate feature annotations shown in this document.]
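Description:
VIII_pAAV-ProB9-CatCh-GFP-WPRE is an adeno-associated virus transfer plasmid built on a pAAV backbone, intended for packaging into recombinant AAV that delivers an optogenetic actuator to defined retinal cell populations. In bacteria it is maintained as a high-copy plasmid through a pUC-type ColE1 origin and selected with ampicillin via the bla gene and its own promoter; an f1 phage origin is also present in the backbone. The expression cassette lies between AAV2 inverted terminal repeats, which provide the cis signals for genome replication and encapsidation. The depositor's map labels the left ITR with a small internal deletion, and automated annotation of the sequenced plasmid (about 6.1 kb, roughly 11 nt shorter than the depositor's map) recognises only fragments of that repeat, whereas the right ITR is detected intact.

The payload is driven by ProB9, a short synthetic promoter of about 400 bp, labelled synPVIII(synSBAC) in the depositor's file. It was inserted between MluI and BamHI sites in place of the EF1a promoter of the parental vector. Downstream sits CatCh, the L132C variant of the truncated Chlamydomonas channelrhodopsin-2, a blue-light-gated cation channel, followed directly by EGFP so that expressing cells can be both photostimulated and visualised by green fluorescence. A WPRE element enhances transcript stability and expression, and a human growth hormone polyadenylation signal terminates the message. The plasmid belongs to a collection of synthetic-promoter AAVs designed to restrict expression to particular neuronal and glial cell types in mouse, non-human primate and human retina. The record does not state which cell type ProB9 targets.
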