Addgene plasmid #125929: VIII_pAAV-ProB9-CatCh-GFP-WPRE
Purpose: Targeting expression to neuronal and glial cell types in mice, non-human primates, and human retina
Depositing lab: Botond Roska. Depositing organization: Friedrich Miescher Institute for Biomedical Research. Publication: Targeting neuronal and glial cell types with synthetic promoter AAVs in mice, non-human primates and humans. Juttner J, Szabo A, Gross-Scherf B, Morikawa RK, Rompani SB, Hantz P, Szikra T, Esposti F, Cowan CS, Bharioke A, Patino-Alvarez CP, Keles O, Kusnyerik A, Azoulay T, Hartl D, Krebs AR, Schubeler D, Hajdu RI, Lukats A, Nemeth J, Nagy ZZ, Wu KC, Wu RH, Xiang L, Fang XL, Jin ZB, Goldblum D, Hasler PW, Scholl HPN, Krol J, Roska B. Nat Neurosci. 2019 Jul 8. pii: 10.1038/s41593-019-0431-2. doi: 10.1038/s41593-019-0431-2. PubMed 31285614.
Backbone
  Vector backbone: pAAV
  Vector type: AAV
Growth in bacteria
  Bacterial resistance: Ampicillin, 100 μg/mL
  Growth temperature: 37°C
  Growth strain: NEB Stable
  Copy number: High Copy
Gene/Insert
  Gene/Insert name: GFP (alt name: ChR2(L132C)-EGFP)
  Species: Synthetic
  Promoter: ProB9
  Cloning method: Restriction Enzyme; 5′ cloning site Unknown (unknown if destroyed); 3′ cloning site Unknown (unknown if destroyed)
Terms and licenses: Academic/Nonprofit Terms; Industry Terms: Not Available to Industry
Depositor comments: Please visit https://www.biorxiv.org/content/early/2018/10/04/434720.full.pdf for BioRxiv preprint
How to cite: VIII_pAAV-ProB9-CatCh-GFP-WPRE was a gift from Botond Roska (Addgene plasmid # 125929 ; http://n2t.net/addgene:125929 ; RRID:Addgene_125929)
